>Addgene plasmid #231297 | pAVEC2_C-mCitrine | addgene full sequence | sequence record 458415 | Addgene NGS Result
TTGAGATCCTTTTTTTCTGCGCGTAATCTGCTGCTTGCAAACAAAAAAACCACCGCTACCAGCGGTGGTT
TGTTTGCCGGATCAAGAGCTACCAACTCTTTTTCCGAAGGTAACTGGCTTCAGCAGAGCGCAGATACCAA
ATACTGTTCTTCTAGTGTAGCCGTAGTTAGGCCACCACTTCAAGAACTCTGTAGCACCGCCTACATACCT
CGCTCTGCTAATCCTGTTACCAGTGGCTGCTGCCAGTGGCGATAAGTCGTGTCTTACCGGGTTGGACTCA
AGACGATAGTTACCGGATAAGGCGCAGCGGTCGGGCTGAACGGGGGGTTCGTGCACACAGCCCAGCTTGG
AGCGAACGACCTACACCGAACTGAGATACCTACAGCGTGAGCTATGAGAAAGCGCCACGCTTCCCGAAGG
GAGAAAGGCGGACAGGTATCCGGTAAGCGGCAGGGTCGGAACAGGAGAGCGCACGAGGGAGCTTCCAGGG
GGAAACGCCTGGTATCTTTATAGTCCTGTCGGGTTTCGCCACCTCTGACTTGAGCGTCGATTTTTGTGAT
GCTCGTCAGGGGGGCGGAGCCTATGGAAAAACGCCAGCAACGCGGCCTTTTTACGGTTCCTGGCCTTTTG
CTGGCCTTTTGCTCACATGTTCTTTCCTGCGTTATCCCCTGATTCTGTGGATAACCGTATTACCGCCTTT
GAGTGACTGAAGAACCGAGCGCCGCCGTCTAAAAAGGTGATGTGTATTTGAGTAAAACAGCTTGCGTCAT
GCGGTCGCTGCGTATATGATGCGATGAGTAAATAAACAAATACGCAAGGGGAACGCATGAAGGTTATCGC
TGTACTTAACCAGAAAGGCGGGTCAGGCAAGACGACCATCGCAACCCATCTAGCCCGCGCCCTGCAACTC
GCCGGGGCCGATGTTCTGTTAGTCGATTCCGATCCCCAGGGCAGTGCCCGCGATTGGGCGGCCGTGCGGG
AAGATCAACCGCTAACCGTTGTCGGCATCGACCGCCCGACGATTGACCGCGACGTGAAGGCCATCGGCCG
GCGCGACTTCGTAGTGATCGACGGAGCGCCCCAGGCGGCGGACTTGGCTGTGTCCGCGATCAAGGCAGCC
GACTTCGTGCTGATTCCGGTGCAGCCAAGCCCTTACGACATATGGGCCACCGCCGACCTGGTGGAGCTGG
TTAAGCAGCGCATTGAGGTCACGGATGGAAGGCTACAAGCGGCCTTTGTCGTGTCGCGGGCGATCAAAGG
CACGCGCATCGGCGGTGAGGTTGCCGAGGCGCTGGCCGGGTACGAGCTGCCCATTCTTGAGTCCCGTATC
ACGCAGCGCGTGAGCTACCCAGGCACTGCCGCCGCCGGCACAACCGTTCTTGAATCAGAACCCGAGGGCG
ACGCTGCCCGCGAGGTCCAGGCGCTGGCCGCTGAAATTAAATCAAAACTCATTTGAGTTAATGAGGTAAA
GAGAAAATGAGCAAAAGCACAAACACGCTAAGTGCCGGCCGTCCGAGCGCACGCAGCAGCAAGGCTGCAA
CGTTGGCCAGCCTGGCAGACACGCCAGCCATGAAGCGGGTCAACTTTCAGTTGCCGGCGGAGGATCACAC
CAAGCTGAAGATGTACGCGGTACGCCAAGGCAAGACCATTACCGAGCTGCTATCTGAATACATCGCGCAG
CTACCAGAGTAAATGAGCAAATGAATAAATGAGTAGATGAATTTTAGCGGCTAAAGGAGGCGGCATGGAA
AATCAAGAACAACCAGGCACCGACGCCGTGGAATGCCCCATGTGTGGAGGAACGGGCGGTTGGCCAGGCG
TAAGCGGCTGGGTTGCCTGCCGGCCCTGCAATGGCACTGGAACCCCCAAGCCCGAGGAATCGGCGTGAGC
GGTCGCAAACCATCCGGCCCGGTACAAATCGGCGCGGCGCTGGGTGATGACCTGGTGGAGAAGTTGAAGG
CCGCGCAGGCCGCCCAGCGGCAACGCATCGAGGCAGAAGCACGCCCCGGTGAATCGTGGCAAGCGGCCGC
TGATCGAATCCGCAAAGAATCCCGGCAACCGCCGGCAGCCGGTGCGCCGTCGATTAGGAAGCCGCCCAAG
GGCGACGAGCAACCAGATTTTTTCGTTCCGATGCTCTATGACGTGGGCACCCGCGATAGTCGCAGCATCA
TGGACGTGGCCGTTTTCCGTCTGTCGAAGCGTGACCGACGAGCTGGCGAGGTGATCCGCTACGAGCTTCC
AGACGGGCACGTAGAGGTTTCCGCAGGGCCGGCCGGCATGGCCAGTGTGTGGGATTACGACCTGGTACTG
ATGGCGGTTTCCCATCTAACCGAATCCATGAACCGATACCGGGAAGGGAAGGGAGACAAGCCCGGCCGCG
TGTTCCGTCCACACGTTGCGGACGTACTCAAGTTCTGCCGGCGAGCCGATGGCGGAAAGCAGAAAGACGA
CCTGGTAGAAACCTGCATTCGGTTAAACACCACGCACGTTGCCATGCAGCGTACGAAGAAGGCCAAGAAC
GGCCGCCTGGTGACGGTATCCGAGGGTGAAGCCTTGATTAGCCGCTACAAGATCGTAAAGAGCGAAACCG
GGCGGCCGGAGTACATCGAGATCGAGCTAGCTGATTGGATGTACCGCGAGATCACAGAAGGCAAGAACCC
GGACGTGCTGACGGTTCACCCCGATTACTTTTTGATCGATCCCGGCATCGGCCGTTTTCTCTACCGCCTG
GCACGCCGCGCCGCAGGCAAGGCAGAAGCCAGATGGTTGTTCAAGACGATCTACGAACGCAGTGGCAGCG
CCGGAGAGTTCAAGAAGTTCTGTTTCACCGTGCGCAAGCTGATCGGGTCAAATGACCTGCCGGAGTACGA
TTTGAAGGAGGAGGCGGGGCAGGCTGGCCCGATCCTAGTCATGCGCTACCGCAACCTGATCGAGGGCGAA
GCATCCGCCGGTTCCTAATGTACGGAGCAGATGCTAGGGCAAATTGCCCTAGCAGGGGAAAAAGGTCGAA
AAGGTCTCTTTCCTGTGGATAGCACGTACATTGGGAACCCAAAGCCGTACATTGGGAACCGGAACCCGTA
CATTGGGAACCCAAAGCCGTACATTGGGAACCGGTCACACATGTAAGTGACTGATATAAAAGAGAAAAAA
GGCGATTTTTCCGCCTAAAACTCTTTAAAACTTATTAAAACTCTTAAAACCCGCCTGGCCTGTGCATAAC
TGTCTGGCCAGCGCACAGCCGAAGAGCTGCAAAAAGCGCCTACCCTTCGGTCGCTGCGCTCCCTACGCCC
CGCCGCTTCGCGTCGGCCTATCGCGGCCGCTGGCCGCTCAAAAATGGCTGGCCTACGGCCAGGCAATCTA
CCAGCGCGCGGACAAGCTAGGATTGGCAGGATATATTCAGTTGTAAATGCGAGCTGTTGGCTGGCTGGTG
GCAGGATATATTCAGTTGTAAATAAATTGACGCTTAGACAACTTAATAACACATTGCGGACGTTTTTAAT
GTACTGAATTAACGCCGAATTAATTCGAGCTCTCTAGAAAGCTTATCTTTAATCATATTCCATAGTCCAT
ACCATAGCACATACAGTAGTTATATGCTGCAGAAGAGATCCAACAAAACATTCACAATGGATTATAGAAA
CATTTGTTTATTCATTATAATGAGATCTTACATTCATTTAATATTAGAAAAAGCCACAAATTCATAACAC
AACAAGCCAAGAAGAAAACACAAACTTAAGCACACAAGCTTTTTATTTGACACACCAAATATTTCATCTT
CATCTTCATATTTACTCGCTTTCTTTTTCGAAGGTCTCAGTACCTTCAGGGCATCCTCTTGATACATTAC
TTTCCACTTCGATTGGGGCAAGCTGTAGCAGTTCTTGCTTAGACCGAATTGCCATCTCACAGAGATGCTG
AAGAGTTCGCGACCCTCCAGAAACGGTGATACTAACTCCTCGAAACCGAATACTATAGGTACATCCGATC
TGGTCGAAACCGAAAAATCGAGATGCTGCATAGTTAACCGAATCTCCCGTCCAAGATCCAAGGACTCTGT
GCAGTGAAGCTTCCGTCCTGTCGTATCTGAGATATCTCTTAAATACAACTTTCCCGAAACCCCAGCTTTC
CTTGAAACCAAGGGGATTATCTTGATTCGAATTAGTCTCATCGTTATGTAGCCGCCACTCAGTCCAACTC
GGACTTTCGTCAGGAAGTTTGAAGGGAGAAGTGGTACCTCCTGATCCTCCATCCCAACGTTCACTGTTAG
CTTGTTCCCTAGCGTCGTTTCCTTGTATAGCTCGTTCCATCTGTTAATCAGAAAAACTCAGATTAATCGA
CAAATTCGATCGCACAAACTAGAAACTAACACCAGATCTAGATAGAAATCACAAATCGAAGAGTAATTAT
TCGACAAAACTCAAATTATTTGAACAAATCGGATGATATCTATGAAACCCTAATCGAGAATTAAGATGAT
ATCTAACGATCAAACCCAGAAAATCGTCTTCGATCTAAGATTAACAGAATCTAAACCAAAGAACATATAC
GAAATTGGGATCGAACGAAAACAAAATCGAAGATTTTGAGAGAATAAGGAACACAGAAATTTACCTTCAT
CACGGTAGAGAGAATTGAGAGAAAGTTTTTAAGATTTTGAGAAATTGAAATCTGAATTGTGAAGAAGAAG
AGCTCTTTGGGTATTGTTTTATAGAAGAAGAAGAAGAAAAGACGAGGACGACTAGGTCACGAGAAAGCTA
AGGCGGTGAAGCAATAGCTAATAATAAAATGACACGTGTATTGAGCGTTGTTTACACGCAAAGTTGTTTT
TGGCTAATTGCCTTATTTTTAGGTTGAGGAAAAGTATTTGTGCTTTGAGTTGATAAACACGACTCGTGTG
TGCCGGCTGCAACCACTTTGACGCCGTTTATTACTGACTCGTCGACTCGAGACTAGAGCCAAGCTGATCT
CCTTTGCCCCGGAGATCACCATGGACGACTTTCTCTATCTCTACGATCTAGGAAGAAAGTTCGACGGAGA
AGGTGACGATACCATGTTCACCACCGATAATGAGAAGATTAGCCTCTTCAATTTCAGAAAGAATGCTGAC
CCACAGATGGTTAGAGAGGCTTACGCGGCAGGTCTCATCAAGACGATCTACCCGAGTAATAATCTCCAGG
AGATCAAATACCTTCCCAAGAAGGTTAAAGATGCAGTCAAAAGATTCAGGACTAACTGCATCAAGAACAC
AGAGAAAGATATATTTCTCAAGATCAGAAGTACTATTCCAGTATGGACGATTCAAGGCTTGCTTCATAAA
CCAAGGCAAGTAATAGAGATTGGAGTCTCTAAGAAAGTAGTTCCTACTGAATCAAAGGCCATGGAGTCAA
AAATTCAGATCGAGGATCTAACAGAACTCGCCGTGAAGACTGGCGAACAGTTCATACAGAGTCTTTTACG
ACTCAATGACAAGAAGAAAATCTTCGTCAACATGGTGGAGCACGACACTCTCGTCTACTCCAAGAATATC
AAAGATACAGTCTCAGAAGACCAAAGGGCTATTGAGACTTTTCAACAAAGGGTAATATCGGGAAACCTCC
TCGGATTCCATTGCCCAGCTATCTGTCACTTCATCAAAAGGACAGTAGAAAAGGAAGGTGGCACCTACAA
ATGCCATCATTGCGATAAAGGAAAGGCTATCGTTCAAGATGCCTCTGCCGACAGTGGTCCCAAAGATGGA
CCCCCACCCACGAGGAGCATCGTGGAAAAAGAAGACGTTCCAACCACGTCTTCAAAGCAAGTGGATTGAT
GTGATATCTCCACTGACGTAAGGGATGACGCACAATCCCACTATCCTTCGCAATGAGACTTTTCAACAAA
GGGTAATATCGGGAAACCTCCTCGGATTCCATTGCCCAGCTATCTGTCACTTCATCAAAAGGACAGTAGA
AAAGGAAGGTGGCACCTACAAATGCCATCATTGCGATAAAGGAAAGGCTATCGTTCAAGATGCCTCTGCC
GACAGTGGTCCCAAAGATGGACCCCCACCCACGAGGAGCATCGTGGAAAAAGAAGACGTTCCAACCACGT
CTTCAAAGCAAGTGGATTGATGTGATATCTCCACTGACGTAAGGGATGACGCACAATCCCACTATCCTTC
GCAAGACCCTTCCTCTATATAAGGAAGTTCATTTCATTTGGAGAGAGGCCTATTTTTACAACAATTACCA
ACAACAACAAACAACAAACAACATTACAATTACTATTTACAATTACAGGCCTCCCGGGTCAGGAAGCGAA
ACACCAGGAACATCAGAAAGTGCAACACCAGAATCTGGATCCGGCTCTGAAACTCCTGGTACTAGTGAAT
CGGCTACCCCTGAATCAGGGTCCTCTGTGTCGAAGGGAGAAGAACTCTTCACTGGAGTTGTTCCTATCCT
CGTTGAGCTTGATGGTGATGTTAATGGTCATAAGTTCTCTGTCTCTGGTGAGGGTGAAGGAGATGCTACT
TACGGAAAGTTGACTTTGAAATTCATCTGTACTACTGGTAAACTTCCTGTTCCATGGCCAACACTTGTTA
CCACTTTCGGTTATGGTTTGATGTGTTTTGCTCGTTACCCTGATCACATGAAGCAACACGACTTCTTCAA
ATCTGCTATGCCTGAAGGTTACGTTCAAGAGAGAACCATCTTCTTTAAGGATGATGGGAATTACAAGACT
AGAGCTGAGGTGAAGTTTGAGGGAGACACTCTTGTGAACAGAATTGAGTTGAAGGGTATTGATTTCAAGG
AAGATGGAAACATTCTTGGTCACAAGCTTGAGTACAACTACAATTCTCACAATGTTTACATCATGGCTGA
CAAGCAGAAGAACGGAATCAAGGTTAACTTCAAGATCCGTCACAACATCGAGGATGGATCTGTTCAGCTT
GCTGATCATTACCAGCAGAACACTCCTATTGGTGACGGTCCTGTTCTTCTTCCAGATAACCACTACCTCT
CTTACCAATCTAAGCTCTCCAAAGATCCAAACGAGAAGAGAGACCATATGGTTTTGTTGGAGTTTGTTAC
TGCTGCTGGTATCACTCTCGGAATGGATGAGCTCTACAAGTGAGGGTCCTCTGTCCTGATCACGGCCATG
CTAGAGTCCGCAAAAATCACCAGTCTCTCTCTACAAATCTATCTCTCTCTATTTTTCTCCAGAATAATGT
GTGAGTAGTTCCCAGATAAGGGAATTAGGGTTCTTATAGGGTTTCGCTCATGTGTTGAGCATATAAGAAA
CCCTTAGTATGTATTTGTATTTGTAAAATACTTCTATCAATAAAATTTCTAATTCCTAAAACCAAAATCC
AGTGACCTGGTAACCTGGCAGGATATATGCGGTTGTAATTTTGGCAGGATATATGCGGTTGTAATTCATT
TTTATTGTCTAAATTTCTGTATTTGTTTGTTTGCAATTAGATCCACGTTGTGTCTCAAAATCTCTGATGT
TACATTGCACAAGATAAAAATATATCATCATGAACAATAAAACTGTCTGCTTACATAAACAGTAATACAA
GGGGTGTTATGAGCCATATTCAACGGGAAACGTCGAGGCCGCGATTAAATTCCAACATGGATGCTGATTT
ATATGGGTATAAATGGGCTCGCGATAATGTCGGGCAATCAGGTGCGACAATCTATCGCTTGTATGGGAAG
CCCGATGCGCCAGAGTTGTTTCTGAAACATGGCAAAGGTAGCGTTGCCAATGATGTTACAGATGAGATGG
TCAGACTAAACTGGCTGACGGAATTTATGCCTCTTCCGACCATCAAGCATTTTATCCGTACTCCTGATGA
TGCATGGTTACTCACCACTGCGATCCCCGGAAAAACAGCATTCCAGGTATTAGAAGAATATCCTGATTCA
GGTGAAAATATTGTTGATGCGCTGGCAGTGTTCCTGCGCCGGTTGCATTCGATTCCTGTTTGTAATTGTC
CTTTTAACAGCGATCGCGTATTTCGTCTCGCTCAGGCGCAATCACGAATGAATAACGGTTTGGTTGATGC
GAGTGATTTTGATGACGAGCGTAATGGCTGGCCTGTTGAACAAGTCTGGAAAGAAATGCATAAACTTTTG
CCATTCTCACCGGATTCAGTCGTCACTCATGGTGATTTCTCACTTGATAACCTTATTTTTGACGAGGGGA
AATTAATAGGTTGTATTGATGTTGGACGAGTCGGAATCGCAGACCGATACCAGGATCTTGCCATCCTATG
GAACTGCCTCGGTGAGTTTTCTCCTTCATTACAGAAACGGCTTTTTCAAAAATATGGTATTGATAATCCT
GATATGAATAAATTGCAGTTTCATTTGATGCTCGATGAGTTTTTCTAATCAGAATTGGTTAATTGGTTGT
AACACTGGCAGAGCATTACGCTGACTTGACGGGACGGCGCAAGCTCATGACCAAAATCCCTTAACGTGAG
TTACGCGTCGTTCCACTGAGCGTCAGACCCCGTAGAAAAGATCAAAGGATCTTC
Features (pLannotate 1.2.2; 14 found; start..end, strand, type, name):
      1..589     +  rep_origin     ori: high-copy-number ColE1/pMB1/pBR322/pUC origin of replication
    827..1456    +  CDS            pVS1 StaA: stability protein from the Pseudomonas plasmid pVS1 (Heeb et al., 2000)
   1885..2958    +  CDS            pVS1 RepA: replication protein from the Pseudomonas plasmid pVS1 (Heeb et al., 2000)
   3024..3218    +  rep_origin     pVS1 oriV: origin of replication for the Pseudomonas plasmid pVS1 (Heeb et al., 2000)
   3385..3408    +  misc_feature   LB T-DNA repeat: left border repeat from octopine Ach5 T-DNA
   3430..3453    +  misc_feature   LB T-DNA repeat: left border repeat from octopine Ach5 T-DNA
   3542..3790    -  terminator     HSP terminator: efficient transcription terminator from the Arabidopsis thaliana heat shock protein 18.2 gene (Nagaya et al., 2010)
   3795..4310    -  CDS            P19_TBSVC: Experimental evidence at protein level: Swiss-Prot protein existence level 1. Acts as a suppressor of RNA-mediated gene silencing, also known as post-transcriptional gene silencing (PTGS), a mechanism of plant viral defense that limits the accumulation of viral RNAs. Binds to short interfering RNAs (siRNAs) with high affinity. Acts as a molecular caliper to specifically select siRNAs based on the length of the duplex region of the RNA (By similarity). From Tomato bushy stunt virus (strain Cherry) (TBSV).
   5563..5863    +  promoter       CaMV 35S promoter (fragment): strong constitutive promoter from cauliflower mosaic virus
   5864..6205    +  promoter       CaMV 35S promoter: strong constitutive promoter from cauliflower mosaic virus
   6221..6276    +  misc_feature   TMV Ω: translational enhancer from the tobacco mosaic virus 5'-leader sequence (Gallie et al., 1988)
   6397..7110    +  CDS            mCitrine: mCitrine is a basic (constitutively fluorescent) yellow fluorescent protein published in 2001, derived from Aequorea victoria.
   7194..7353    +  polyA_signal   CaMV poly(A) signal (fragment): cauliflower mosaic virus polyadenylation signal
   7569..8378    +  CDS            KanR: aminoglycoside phosphotransferase; aph(3')-Ia; confers resistance to kanamycin in bacteria or G418 (Geneticin®) in eukaryotes
