[The description below was written by a language model from this plasmid's Addgene catalogue record and pLannotate feature annotations shown in this document.]
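Description:
pAVEC2_C-mCitrine is an empty binary vector for Agrobacterium-mediated transient expression in plants, built to produce proteins fused at their C terminus to the yellow fluorescent protein mCitrine. According to the record, the backbone was assembled from fragments of pENTR, pEG103 and NPTII. It carries two replication systems: a high-copy ColE1/pUC-type origin for propagation in E. coli, and the pVS1 module (oriV, RepA replication protein and StaA stability protein) that supports stable maintenance in Agrobacterium. Bacterial selection is by kanamycin through an aph(3')-Ia resistance gene. The annotation shows two copies of an octopine-type left border repeat; no right border is annotated, and no plant selectable marker appears within the annotated features, which fits the stated transient-expression purpose.

The primary expression cassette consists of a CaMV 35S promoter preceded by a partial 35S fragment (an arrangement resembling a duplicated-enhancer 35S), followed by the TMV Ω leader, which enhances translation. A short unannotated gap then precedes the mCitrine coding sequence and a CaMV polyadenylation signal. No gene occupies this locus; the gap between the leader and mCitrine is presumably where a coding sequence is inserted in frame, though the record does not describe the cloning site.

A second cassette in the opposite orientation encodes the tomato bushy stunt virus p19 protein, terminated by the Arabidopsis HSP18.2 terminator. Its promoter is not annotated. p19 binds small interfering RNAs and suppresses post-transcriptional gene silencing, raising transgene protein accumulation in infiltrated tissue. The vector suits localisation and imaging studies of fluorescently tagged proteins in plant cells.
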