Addgene plasmid #231297: pAVEC2_C-mCitrine
Purpose: (Empty Backbone) For transiently expressing fusion proteins with C terminally tagged mCitrine in plants (includes p19 silencing suppressor)
Depositing lab: Jacob Brunkard. Depositing organization: University of Wisconsin, Madison. Publication: Seamless, modular binary vectors for plant cell and molecular biology. Greenhalgh R, Horner W, Klimpel KA, Chatterjee S, Scarpin MR, Brunkard JO. Plant Biotechnol J. 2025 Jun 26. doi: 10.1111/pbi.70233. PubMed 40574375.
Backbone
  Vector backbone: Backbone assembled from fragments of pENTR, pEG103, and NPTII
  Vector type: Plant Expression
  Tag / fusion protein: mCitrine (C terminal on insert)
Growth in bacteria
  Bacterial resistance: Kanamycin, 50 μg/mL
  Growth temperature: 37°C
  Growth strain: DH5alpha
  Copy number: Unknown
Gene/Insert
  Gene/Insert name: None
  Mutation: N/A
  Tag / fusion protein: mCitrine (C terminal on insert)
Terms and licenses: Academic/Nonprofit Terms; Industry Terms: Not Available to Industry
Depositor comments: No gene inserted in primary locus, this is a vector backbone. pAVEC2 has a p19 expression cassette (TBSV p19 silencing supressor from tomato bushy stunt virus) inserted into a secondary locus for increased protein expression in plant transient expression experiments.
How to cite: pAVEC2_C-mCitrine was a gift from Jacob Brunkard (Addgene plasmid # 231297 ; http://n2t.net/addgene:231297 ; RRID:Addgene_231297)
